Addgene plasmid #135420: pAAV-syn-FLEX-jYCaMP1s
Purpose: Yellow protein calcium sensor expressed under human Synapsin1 promoter, Cre mediated flip-excision switch, for AAV production or direct transfection, slow variant
Depositing lab: Kaspar Podgorski. Depositing organization: HHMI, Janelia Research Campus. Publication: jYCaMP: an optimized calcium indicator for two-photon imaging at fiber laser wavelengths. Mohr MA, Bushey D, Aggarwal A, Marvin JS, Kim JJ, Marquez EJ, Liang Y, Patel R, Macklin JJ, Lee CY, Tsang A, Tsegaye G, Ahrens AM, Chen JL, Kim DS, Wong AM, Looger LL, Schreiter ER, Podgorski K. Nat Methods. 2020 May 25. pii: 10.1038/s41592-020-0835-7. doi: 10.1038/s41592-020-0835-7. PubMed 32451475.
Backbone
  Vector backbone: pAAV
  Backbone size w/o insert (bp): 5143
  Total vector size (bp): 6404
  Vector type: Mammalian Expression, AAV
Growth in bacteria
  Bacterial resistance: Ampicillin, 100 μg/mL
  Growth temperature: 37°C
  Growth strain: NEB Stable
  Copy number: High Copy
Gene/Insert
  Gene/Insert name: jYCaMP1s
  Species: Synthetic
  Insert size (bp): 1261
  Promoter: hSyn
  Cloning method: Gibson Cloning
  Sequencing primers: 5′ TACTAGTGGTACCACCGGTGATATCgccaccATGGTCGACTCATCACG; 3′ atgcTATACGAAGTTATACTAGTGCTAGCGGATCCTACTTCGCTGTCATCATttgtacaaactc
Resource information
  A portion of this plasmid was derived from a plasmid made by: GENIE Project, Janelia Research Campus
Terms and licenses: Academic/Nonprofit Terms; Industry Terms: Not Available to Industry
How to cite: pAAV-syn-FLEX-jYCaMP1s was a gift from Kaspar Podgorski (Addgene plasmid # 135420 ; http://n2t.net/addgene:135420 ; RRID:Addgene_135420) For viral preps, please replace (Addgene plasmid # 135420) in the above sentence with: (Addgene viral prep # 135420-AAV1)
