[The description below was written by a language model from this plasmid's Addgene catalogue record and pLannotate feature annotations shown in this document.]
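Description:
pAAV-syn-FLEX-jYCaMP1s is an AAV transfer plasmid for Cre-dependent, neuron-restricted expression of jYCaMP1s, the slow-kinetics variant of a synthetic yellow fluorescent protein calcium indicator. It is built on a pAAV backbone and can be used either to package recombinant AAV or for direct transfection of mammalian cells. In bacteria it is maintained by a high-copy ColE1/pUC-type origin and selected with ampicillin through the β-lactamase gene. An f1 phage origin and short lacZα and lacI remnants are also present in the backbone.

The expression cassette lies between two AAV2 inverted terminal repeats, which direct replication and packaging of the intervening DNA into virions. A fragment of the human synapsin I promoter, followed by a chimeric β-globin/immunoglobulin intron, drives transcription in neurons. The sensor coding sequence is annotated by the automated tool as a GCaMP6s fragment, reflecting its close sequence similarity to that sensor. It sits in reverse orientation relative to the promoter and is flanked on each side by a lox2272 and a loxP site, with the two pairs facing each other. This FLEX (flip-excision) arrangement keeps the sensor silent until Cre recombinase inverts the cassette through one pair of sites. Cre then excises one site of the other pair, locking the coding sequence in the sense orientation. Downstream, a WPRE enhances transcript stability and expression, and an SV40 polyadenylation signal is annotated on the reverse strand.

The construct is suited to calcium imaging in genetically defined, Cre-expressing neuronal populations. The associated publication describes the indicator as optimized for two-photon imaging at fiber laser wavelengths. The catalogue lists a total size of 6404 bp, whereas the annotated sequence record is 6,096 nt, a discrepancy the record does not explain.
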