Features (pLannotate 1.2.2; 18 found; start..end, strand, type, name):
     48..181     -  repeat_region  AAV2 ITR: inverted terminal repeat of adeno-associated virus serotype 2 inverted
    284..681     +  promoter       hSyn promoter (fragment): human synapsin I promoter; confers neuron-specific expression (Kügler et al., 2003)
    774..906     +  intron         chimeric intron: chimera between introns from human β-globin and immunoglobulin heavy chain genes
    919..952     -  protein_bind   lox2272: Cre-mediated recombination occurs in the 8-bp core sequence (GGATACTT). lox2272 sites are compatible with each other, but incompatible with loxP or loxN sites (Lee and Saito, 1988). Cre recombinase
   1015..1048    -  protein_bind   loxP: Cre-mediated recombination occurs in the 8-bp core sequence (GCATACAT). Cre recombinase
   1068..2324    -  CDS            GCaMP6s (fragment): improved fluorescent protein-based calcium sensor (Chen et al., 2013)
   2347..2380    +  protein_bind   lox2272: Cre-mediated recombination occurs in the 8-bp core sequence (GGATACTT). lox2272 sites are compatible with each other, but incompatible with loxP or loxN sites (Lee and Saito, 1988). Cre recombinase
   2451..2484    +  protein_bind   loxP: Cre-mediated recombination occurs in the 8-bp core sequence (GCATACAT). Cre recombinase
   2556..3144    +  misc_feature   WPRE: woodchuck hepatitis virus posttranscriptional regulatory element
   3222..3343    -  polyA_signal   SV40 poly(A) signal: SV40 polyadenylation signal
   3366..3434    -  CDS            large T antigen (fragment): large T antigen from SV40 (simian virus 40)
   3505..3637    +  repeat_region  AAV2 ITR (fragment): inverted terminal repeat of adeno-associated virus serotype 2 inverted
   3632..3701    +  CDS            lacZα (fragment): LacZα fragment of β-galactosidase; lacZ fragment
   3706..4134    +  rep_origin     f1 ori (sequence partly withheld): f1 bacteriophage origin of replication; arrow indicates direction of (+) strand synthesis
   4187..4291    +  promoter       AmpR promoter: bla
   4292..5152    +  CDS            AmpR: β-lactamase; bla; confers resistance to ampicillin, carbenicillin, and related antibiotics
   5323..5911    +  rep_origin     ori: high-copy-number ColE1/pMB1/pBR322/pUC origin of replication
   6094..54      +  CDS            lacI (fragment) (across the origin): lac repressor; lacI; The lac repressor binds to the lac operator to inhibit transcription in E. coli. This inhibition can be relieved by adding lactose or isopropyl-β-D-thiogalactopyranoside (IPTG).
>Addgene plasmid #135420 | pAAV-syn-FLEX-jYCaMP1s | addgene full sequence | sequence record 267844 | Addgene NGS Result
CCCAATACGCAAACCGCCTCTCCCCGCGCGTTGGCCGATTCATTAATGCAGCTGCGCGCTCGCTCGCTCA
CTGAGGCCGCCCGGGCAAAGCCCGGGCGTCGGGCGACCTTTGGTCGCCCGGCCTCAGTGAGCGAGCGAGC
GCGCAGAGAGGGAGTGGCCAACTCCATCACTAGGGGTTCCTTGTAGTTAATGATTAACCCGCCATGCTAC
TTATCTACGTAGCCATGCTCTAGGAAGATCCGAGCTCCAGTGTGCTGGAATTCGCCCTTTTCAGTATTTA
AATTGACGACCGACCCCGACCCACTGGACAAGCACCCAACCCCCATTCCCCAAATTGCGCATCCCCTATC
AGAGAGGGGGAGGGGAAACAGGATGCGGCGAGGCGCGTGCGCACTGCCAGCTTCAGCACCGCGGACAGTG
CCTTCGCCCCCGCCTGGCGGCGCGCGCCACCGCCGCCTCAGCACTGAAGGCGCGCTGACGTCACTCGCCG
GTCCCCCGCAAACTCCCCTTCCCGGCCACCTTGGTCGCGTCCGCGCCGCCGCCGGCCCAGCCGGACCGCA
CCACGCGAGGCGCGAGATAGGGGGGCACGGGCGCGACCATCTGCGCTGCGGCGCCGGCGACTCAGCGCTG
CCTCAGTCTGCGGTGGGCAGCGGAGGAGTCGTGTCGTGCCTGAGAGCGCAGCTGTGCTCCTGGGCACCGC
GCAGTCCGCCCCCGCGGCTCCTGGCCAGACCACCCCTAGGACCCCCTGCCCCAAGTCGCAGCCGTTGGAT
CAGGTAAGTATCAAGGTTACAAGACAGGTTTAAGGAGACCAATAGAAACTGGGCTTGTCGAGACAGAGAA
GACTCTTGCGTTTCTGATAGGCACCTATTGGTCTTACTGACATCCACTTTGCCTTTCTCTCCACAGGTGA
TGATCCCCATAACTTCGTATAAAGTATCCTATACGAAGTTATATCAAAATAGGAAGACCAATGCTTCACC
ATCGACCCGAATTGCCAAGCATCACCATCGACACATAACTTCGTATAATGTATGCTATACGAAGTTATAC
TAGTGCTAGCGGATCCTACTTCGCTGTCATCATTTGTACAAACTCTTCGTAGTTTACCTGACCATCCCCA
TCGATGTCTGCTTCCCTGATCATTTCATCAACCTCTTCATCTGTTAACTTCTCTCCAAGGTTTGTCATCA
CGTGGCGAAGCTCTGCTGCACTGATGTAGCCATTGCCATCCTTATCAAACACACCGAACGCTTCTCTAAT
TTCTTCTTCCGTGTCCCTGTATTTCATTTTTCTTGCCATCATTGTCAGGAACTCAGGGAAGTCGATTGTG
CCGTCACCGTCGGCATCTACTTCATTGATCATGTCCTGCAGCTCTGCTTCTGTGGGGTTCTGCCCCAGAG
ACCGCATCACCGTCCCCAGCTCCTTGGTTGTTATTGTCCCATCCCCGTCCTTGTCAAATAGGGAGAAAAG
CTCTTTAAATTCTGCGATCTGCTCTTCAGTCAGTTGGTCAGGAAGGTTGTACTCCAGCTTGTGCCCCAGG
ATGTTGCCGTCCTCCTTGAAGTCGATGCCCTTAAGCTCGATGCGGTTCACCAGGGTGTCGCCCTCGAACT
TCACCTCGGCGCGGGTCTTGTAGTTGCCGTCGTCCTTGAAGAAGATGGTGCGCTCCTGCACGTAGCCTTC
GGGCATGGCGGACTTGAAGAAGTCGTGCTGCTTCATGTGGTCGGGGTAGCGGGCGAAGCACTGCAGGCCG
TAGCCCAGGGTGGTCACGAGGGTGGGCCAGGGCACGGGCAGCTTGCCGGTGGTGCAAATCAGCTTCAGGG
TCAGCTTGCCGTAGGTGGCATCGCCCTCACCCTCGCCGGACACGCTGAACTTGTGGCCGTTTACGTCGCC
GTCCAGCTCGACCAGGATGGGCACCACCCCGGTGAACAGCTCCTCGCCCTTGCTCACCATGCTCCCTCCG
GTACCGCCCTTGTACAGCTCATCCATGCCCAGAGTGATCCCGGCGGCGGTCACGAACTCCAGCAGGACCA
TGTGATCGCGCTTCTCGTTGGGGTCTTTGCTAAGCACGGGCTGGTAGCTCAGGTAGTGGTTGTCGGGCAG
CAGCACGGGGCCGTCGCCGATGGGGGTGTTCTGCTGGTAGTGATAGGCGAGCTGCACGCCGCCGTCCTCG
ATGTTGTGGCGGATGTGGAAGTTCGCCTTGATGCCGTTCTTCTGCTTGTCGGCGGTGATATAGACGTTCT
CGAGTGAGCTCAGCCGACCTATCACTCTGACTGCGTGACCTGTCTTATTCCACTTACGACGTGATGAGTC
GACCATGGTGGCGATATCACCGGTGGTACCACTAGTATAACTTCGTATAGGATACTTTATACGAAGTTAT
CATTGGGATTCTTCCTATTTTGATCCAAGCATCACCATCGACCCTCTAGTCCAAATCTCACCATCGACCC
ATAACTTCGTATAGCATACATTATACGAAGTTATGTCCCTCGAAGAGGTTCGAAACACTGAAAAGGGCCA
ATTCTGCAAATGATCCACTCGAGAAGCTTATCGATAATCAACCTCTGGATTACAAAATTTGTGAAAGATT
GACTGGTATTCTTAACTATGTTGCTCCTTTTACGCTATGTGGATACGCTGCTTTAATGCCTTTGTATCAT
GCTATTGCTTCCCGTATGGCTTTCATTTTCTCCTCCTTGTATAAATCCTGGTTGCTGTCTCTTTATGAGG
AGTTGTGGCCCGTTGTCAGGCAACGTGGCGTGGTGTGCACTGTGTTTGCTGACGCAACCCCCACTGGTTG
GGGCATTGCCACCACCTGTCAGCTCCTTTCCGGGACTTTCGCTTTCCCCCTCCCTATTGCCACGGCGGAA
CTCATCGCCGCCTGCCTTGCCCGCTGCTGGACAGGGGCTCGGCTGTTGGGCACTGACAATTCCGTGGTGT
TGTCGGGGAAATCATCGTCCTTTCCTTGGCTGCTCGCCTGTGTTGCCACCTGGATTCTGCGCGGGACGTC
CTTCTGCTACGTCCCTTCGGCCCTCAATCCAGCGGACCTTCCTTCCCGCGGCCTGCTGCCGGCTCTGCGG
CCTCTTCCGCGTCTTCGCCTTCGCCCTCAGACGAGTCGGATCTCCCTTTGGGCCGCCTCCCCGCATCGAT
ACCGTCGACCCGGGCGGCCGCTCGAGCATGCATCTAGAGTCGACCCGGGCGGCCGCTTCGAGCAGACATG
ATAAGATACATTGATGAGTTTGGACAAACCACAACTAGAATGCAGTGAAAAAAATGCTTTATTTGTGAAA
TTTGTGATGCTATTGCTTTATTTGTAACCATTATAAGCTGCAATAAACAAGTTAACAACAACAATTGCAT
TCATTTTATGTTTCAGGTTCAGGGGGAGATGTGGGAGGTTTTTTAAAGCAAGTAAAACCTCTACAAATGT
GGTAAAATCGATAAGGATCTTCCTAGAGCATGGCTACGTAGATAAGTAGCATGGCGGGTTAATCATTAAC
TACAAGGAACCCCTAGTGATGGAGTTGGCCACTCCCTCTCTGCGCGCTCGCTCGCTCACTGAGGACGGGC
GACCAAAGGTCGCCCGACGCCCGGGCTTTGCCCGGGCGGCCTCAGTGAGCGAGCGAGCGCGCAGCTGGCG
TAATAGCGAAGAGGCCCGCACCGATCGCCCTTCCCAACAGTTGCGCAGCCTGAATGGCGAATGGG
[124 nt withheld, positions 3706-3829]
C
[91 nt withheld, positions 3831-3921]
A
[49 nt withheld, positions 3923-3971]
CCTTTGACGTTGGAGTCCACGTTCTTT
[37 nt withheld, positions 3999-4035]
ACCCTATCTCGGTCTATTCTTTTGATTTATAAGGGATTTTGCCGATTTCGGCCTATTGGTTAAAAAATGA
GCTGATTTAACAAAAATTTAACGCGAATTTTAACAAAATATTAACGCTTACAATTTAGGTGGCACTTTTC
GGGGAAATGTGCGCGGAACCCCTATTTGTTTATTTTTCTAAATACATTCAAATATGTATCCGCTCATGAG
ACAATAACCCTGATAAATGCTTCAATAATATTGAAAAAGGAAGAGTATGAGTATTCAACATTTCCGTGTC
GCCCTTATTCCCTTTTTTGCGGCATTTTGCCTTCCTGTTTTTGCTCACCCAGAAACGCTGGTGAAAGTAA
AAGATGCTGAAGATCAGTTGGGTGCACGAGTGGGTTACATCGAACTGGATCTCAACAGCGGTAAGATCCT
TGAGAGTTTTCGCCCCGAAGAACGTTTTCCAATGATGAGCACTTTTAAAGTTCTGCTATGTGGCGCGGTA
TTATCCCGTATTGACGCCGGGCAAGAGCAACTCGGTCGCCGCATACACTATTCTCAGAATGACTTGGTTG
AGTACTCACCAGTCACAGAAAAGCATCTTACGGATGGCATGACAGTAAGAGAATTATGCAGTGCTGCCAT
AACCATGAGTGATAACACTGCGGCCAACTTACTTCTGACAACGATCGGAGGACCGAAGGAGCTAACCGCT
TTTTTGCACAACATGGGGGATCATGTAACTCGCCTTGATCGTTGGGAACCGGAGCTGAATGAAGCCATAC
CAAACGACGAGCGTGACACCACGATGCCTGTAGCAATGGCAACAACGTTGCGCAAACTATTAACTGGCGA
ACTACTTACTCTAGCTTCCCGGCAACAATTAATAGACTGGATGGAGGCGGATAAAGTTGCAGGACCACTT
CTGCGCTCGGCCCTTCCGGCTGGCTGGTTTATTGCTGATAAATCTGGAGCCGGTGAGCGTGGGTCTCGCG
GTATCATTGCAGCACTGGGGCCAGATGGTAAGCCCTCCCGTATCGTAGTTATCTACACGACGGGGAGTCA
GGCAACTATGGATGAACGAAATAGACAGATCGCTGAGATAGGTGCCTCACTGATTAAGCATTGGTAACTG
TCAGACCAAGTTTACTCATATATACTTTAGATTGATTTAAAACTTCATTTTTAATTTAAAAGGATCTAGG
TGAAGATCCTTTTTGATAATCTCATGACCAAAATCCCTTAACGTGAGTTTTCGTTCCACTGAGCGTCAGA
CCCCGTAGAAAAGATCAAAGGATCTTCTTGAGATCCTTTTTTTCTGCGCGTAATCTGCTGCTTGCAAACA
AAAAAACCACCGCTACCAGCGGTGGTTTGTTTGCCGGATCAAGAGCTACCAACTCTTTTTCCGAAGGTAA
CTGGCTTCAGCAGAGCGCAGATACCAAATACTGTTCTTCTAGTGTAGCCGTAGTTAGGCCACCACTTCAA
GAACTCTGTAGCACCGCCTACATACCTCGCTCTGCTAATCCTGTTACCAGTGGCTGCTGCCAGTGGCGAT
AAGTCGTGTCTTACCGGGTTGGACTCAAGACGATAGTTACCGGATAAGGCGCAGCGGTCGGGCTGAACGG
GGGGTTCGTGCACACAGCCCAGCTTGGAGCGAACGACCTACACCGAACTGAGATACCTACAGCGTGAGCT
ATGAGAAAGCGCCACGCTTCCCGAAGGGAGAAAGGCGGACAGGTATCCGGTAAGCGGCAGGGTCGGAACA
GGAGAGCGCACGAGGGAGCTTCCAGGGGGAAACGCCTGGTATCTTTATAGTCCTGTCGGGTTTCGCCACC
TCTGACTTGAGCGTCGATTTTTGTGATGCTCGTCAGGGGGGCGGAGCCTATGGAAAAACGCCAGCAACGC
GGCCTTTTTACGGTTCCTGGCCTTTTGCTGGCCTTTTGCTCACATGTTCTTTCCTGCGTTATCCCCTGAT
TCTGTGGATAACCGTATTACCGCCTTTGAGTGAGCTGATACCGCTCGCCGCAGCCGAACGACCGAGCGCA
GCGAGTCAGTGAGCGAGGAAGCGGAAGAGCG
